Addgene plasmid #135910: pcDNA3.1-hRXRα
Purpose: Human Retinoid X Receptor-alpha in pcDNA3.1(+) plasmid expression vector using SV40 Promoter
Depositing lab: Catharine Ross. Publication: CYP26A1 gene promoter is a useful tool for reporting RAR-mediated retinoid activity. Zolfaghari R, Mattie FJ, Wei CH, Chisholm DR, Whiting A, Ross AC. Anal Biochem. 2019 Jul 15;577:98-109. doi: 10.1016/j.ab.2019.04.022. Epub 2019 Apr 27. PubMed 31039331.
Backbone
  Vector backbone: pcDNA3.1(+)
  Backbone manufacturer: Invitrogen
  Backbone size w/o insert (bp): 5428
  Total vector size (bp): 6817
  Modifications to backbone: Neomycin gene was removed and replaced with RXRα at the sites of SmaI/BstBI.
  Vector type: Mammalian Expression
  Selectable markers: None
Growth in bacteria
  Bacterial resistance: Ampicillin, 100 μg/mL
  Growth temperature: 37°C
  Growth strain: DH5alpha
  Growth instructions: Follow the protocol from Promega
  Copy number: High Copy
Gene/Insert
  Gene/Insert name: Human retinoid X receptor- alpha (alt name: RXRα)
  Species: H. sapiens (human)
  Insert size (bp): 1389
  GenBank ID: NM_002957
  Entrez Gene: RXRA (a.k.a. NR2B1, RXR-alpha, RXRalpha)
  Promoter: SV40
  Cloning method: Restriction Enzyme; 5′ cloning site SmaI (destroyed during cloning); 3′ cloning site BstBI (not destroyed)
  Sequencing primers: 5′ GCCACCATGGACACCAAACATTTCCTG; 3′ TATTCGAACTAAGTCATTTGGTGCGGCG
Terms and licenses: Academic/Nonprofit Terms; Industry Terms: Not Available to Industry
Depositor comments: Neomycin gene was removed and replaced with RXRα at the sites of SmaI/BstBI.
How to cite: pcDNA3.1-hRXRα was a gift from Catharine Ross (Addgene plasmid # 135910 ; http://n2t.net/addgene:135910 ; RRID:Addgene_135910)
