[The description below was written by a language model from this plasmid's Addgene catalogue record and pLannotate feature annotations shown in this document.]
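Description:
pcDNA3.1-hRXRα is a mammalian expression plasmid built on the Invitrogen pcDNA3.1(+) backbone, carrying the coding sequence of human retinoid X receptor alpha (RXRA, also called NR2B1). The receptor was not cloned into the CMV-driven polylinker. Instead, the neomycin resistance gene was excised and replaced by the roughly 1.4 kb RXRα open reading frame at SmaI/BstBI, so the SV40 enhancer/early promoter that normally drives the selection marker now drives RXRα. Transcripts terminate at the downstream SV40 polyadenylation signal. As a result the plasmid has no mammalian selectable marker and is suited to transient transfection rather than stable line selection. The feature table shows that the CMV enhancer/promoter, T7 promoter and bGH poly(A) signal are still present, with no annotated insert between them. A short fragment annotated as ble lies between the RXRA stop and the SV40 poly(A); it is probably residual backbone sequence rather than a functional marker.

In bacteria the plasmid is maintained through a high-copy ColE1/pUC-type origin and selected with ampicillin via the β-lactamase gene. An f1 origin is also present. The catalogue lists a total size of 6817 bp, whereas the sequenced record behind the feature table is 5,982 nt. This discrepancy is consistent with the listed total not accounting for removal of the neomycin gene.

RXRα is a nuclear receptor that forms homodimers or heterodimers with retinoic acid receptors to regulate transcription from retinoid response elements. The associated publication concerns a CYP26A1 promoter reporter for RAR-mediated retinoid activity, which suggests the plasmid supplies RXRα in cotransfection reporter assays, although the record does not state this use directly.
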