Features (pLannotate 1.2.2; 19 found; start..end, strand, type, name):
     28..80      -  misc_feature   bom (fragment): basis of mobility region from pBR322
    235..614     +  enhancer       CMV enhancer: human cytomegalovirus immediate early enhancer
    615..818     +  promoter       CMV promoter: human cytomegalovirus (CMV) immediate early promoter
    814..847     +  LTR            5' LTR (truncated) (fragment): truncated 5' long terminal repeat (LTR) from HIV-1
    863..881     +  promoter       T7 promoter: promoter for bacteriophage T7 RNA polymerase
   1028..1252    +  polyA_signal   bGH poly(A) signal: bovine growth hormone polyadenylation signal
   1256..1277    +  promoter       SV40 promoter (fragment): SV40 enhancer and early promoter
   1298..1726    +  rep_origin     f1 ori (sequence partly withheld): f1 bacteriophage origin of replication; arrow indicates direction of (+) strand synthesis
   1740..2069    +  promoter       SV40 promoter: SV40 enhancer and early promoter
   2107..3492    +  CDS            RXRA: RXRA_HUMAN - Also known as NR2B1. Experimental evidence at protein level: Swiss-Prot protein existence level 1. Receptor for retinoic acid that acts as a transcription factor (PubMed:11162439, PubMed:11915042). Forms homo- or heterodimers with retinoic acid receptors (RARs) and binds to target response elements in response to their ligands, all-trans or 9-cis retinoic acid, to regulate gene expression in various biological processes (PubMed:10195690, PubMed:11162439, PubMed:11915042, PubMed:28167758, PubMed:17761950, PubMed:16107141, PubMed:18800767, PubMed:19167885). The RAR/RXR heterodimers
   3502..3660    +  CDS            ble (fragment): BLE_KLEPN - Experimental evidence at protein level: Swiss-Prot protein existence level 1. Binding protein with a strong affinity to the bleomycin family of antibiotics. Binds to CL990; an antimitotic-antibiotic compound. From Klebsiella pneumoniae.
   3655..3776    +  polyA_signal   SV40 poly(A) signal: SV40 polyadenylation signal
   3849..3865    -  protein_bind   lac operator: The lac repressor binds to the lac operator to inhibit transcription in E. coli. This inhibition can be relieved by adding lactose or isopropyl-β-D-thiogalactopyranoside (IPTG). lac repressor encoded by lacI
   3873..3903    -  promoter       lac promoter: promoter for the E. coli lac operon
   3918..3939    -  protein_bind   CAP binding site: CAP binding activates transcription in the presence of cAMP. E. coli catabolite activator protein
   3952..4044    -  CDS            lacI (fragment): lac repressor; lacI; The lac repressor binds to the lac operator to inhibit transcription in E. coli. This inhibition can be relieved by adding lactose or isopropyl-β-D-thiogalactopyranoside (IPTG).
   4227..4815    -  rep_origin     ori: high-copy-number ColE1/pMB1/pBR322/pUC origin of replication
   4986..5846    -  CDS            AmpR: β-lactamase; bla; confers resistance to ampicillin, carbenicillin, and related antibiotics
   5847..5951    -  promoter       AmpR promoter: bla
>Addgene plasmid #135910 | pcDNA3.1-hRXRα | addgene full sequence | sequence record 270879 | Addgene NGS Result
GACGGATCGGGAGATCTCCCGATCCCCTATGGTGCACTCTCAGTACAATCTGCTCTGATGCCGCATAGTT
AAGCCAGTATCTGCTCCCTGCTTGTGTGTTGGAGGTCGCTGAGTAGTGCGCGAGCAAAATTTAAGCTACA
ACAAGGCAAGGCTTGACCGACAATTGCATGAAGAATCTGCTTAGGGTTAGGCGTTTTGCGCTGCTTCGCG
ATGTACGGGCCAGATATACGCGTTGACATTGATTATTGACTAGTTATTAATAGTAATCAATTACGGGGTC
ATTAGTTCATAGCCCATATATGGAGTTCCGCGTTACATAACTTACGGTAAATGGCCCGCCTGGCTGACCG
CCCAACGACCCCCGCCCATTGACGTCAATAATGACGTATGTTCCCATAGTAACGCCAATAGGGACTTTCC
ATTGACGTCAATGGGTGGAGTATTTACGGTAAACTGCCCACTTGGCAGTACATCAAGTGTATCATATGCC
AAGTACGCCCCCTATTGACGTCAATGACGGTAAATGGCCCGCCTGGCATTATGCCCAGTACATGACCTTA
TGGGACTTTCCTACTTGGCAGTACATCTACGTATTAGTCATCGCTATTACCATGGTGATGCGGTTTTGGC
AGTACATCAATGGGCGTGGATAGCGGTTTGACTCACGGGGATTTCCAAGTCTCCACCCCATTGACGTCAA
TGGGAGTTTGTTTTGGCACCAAAATCAACGGGACTTTCCAAAATGTCGTAACAACTCCGCCCCATTGACG
CAAATGGGCGGTAGGCGTGTACGGTGGGAGGTCTATATAAGCAGAGCTCTCTGGCTAACTAGAGAACCCA
CTGCTTACTGGCTTATCGAAATTAATACGACTCACTATAGGGAGACCCAAGCTGGCTAGCGTTTAAACTT
AAGCTTGGTACCGAGCTCGGATCCACTAGTCCAGTGTGGTGGAATTCTGCAGATATCCAGCACAGTGGCG
GCCGCTCGAGTCTAGAGGGCCCGTTTAAACCCGCTGATCAGCCTCGACTGTGCCTTCTAGTTGCCAGCCA
TCTGTTGTTTGCCCCTCCCCCGTGCCTTCCTTGACCCTGGAAGGTGCCACTCCCACTGTCCTTTCCTAAT
AAAATGAGGAAATTGCATCGCATTGTCTGAGTAGGTGTCATTCTATTCTGGGGGGTGGGGTGGGGCAGGA
CAGCAAGGGGGAGGATTGGGAAGACAATAGCAGGCATGCTGGGGATGCGGTGGGCTCTATGGCTTCTGAG
GCGGAAAGAACCAGCTGGGGCTCTAGGGGGTATCCCC
[124 nt withheld, positions 1298-1421]
C
[91 nt withheld, positions 1423-1513]
A
[49 nt withheld, positions 1515-1563]
CCTTTGACGTTGGAGTCCACGTTCTTT
[37 nt withheld, positions 1591-1627]
ACCCTATCTCGGTCTATTCTTTTGATTTATAAGGGATTTTGCCGATTTCGGCCTATTGGTTAAAAAATGA
GCTGATTTAACAAAAATTTAACGCGAATTAATTCTGTGGAATGTGTGTCAGTTAGGGTGTGGAAAGTCCC
CAGGCTCCCCAGCAGGCAGAAGTATGCAAAGCATGCATCTCAATTAGTCAGCAACCAGGTGTGGAAAGTC
CCCAGGCTCCCCAGCAGGCAGAAGTATGCAAAGCATGCATCTCAATTAGTCAGCAACCATAGTCCCGCCC
CTAACTCCGCCCATCCCGCCCCTAACTCCGCCCAGTTCCGCCCATTCTCCGCCCCATGGCTGACTAATTT
TTTTTATTTATGCAGAGGCCGAGGCCGCCTCTGCCTCTGAGCTATTCCAGAAGTAGTGAGGAGGCTTTTT
TGGAGGCCTAGGCTTTTGCAAAAAGCTCCCATCTGCAGAATTCACTAGTGATTGCCACCATGGACACCAA
ACATTTCCTGCCGCTCGATTTCTCCACCCAGGTGAACTCCTCCCTCACCTCCCCGACGGGGCGAGGCTCC
ATGGCTGCCCCCTCGCTGCACCCGTCCCTGGGGCCTGGCATCGGCTCCCCGGGACAGCTGCATTCTCCCA
TCAGCACCCTGAGCTCCCCCATCAACGGCATGGGCCCGCCTTTCTCGGTCATCAGCTCCCCCATGGGCCC
CCACTCCATGTCGGTGCCCACCACACCCACCCTGGGCTTCAGCACTGGCAGCCCCCAGCTCAGCTCACCT
ATGAACCCCGTCAGCAGCAGCGAGGACATCAAGCCCCCCCTGGGCCTCAATGGCGTCCTCAAGGTCCCCG
CCCACCCCTCAGGAAACATGGCTTCCTTCACCAAGCACATCTGCGCCATCTGCGGGGACCGCTCCTCAGG
CAAGCACTATGGAGTGTACAGCTGCGAGGGGTGCAAGGGCTTCTTCAAGCGGACGGTGCGCAAGGACCTG
ACCTACACCTGCCGCGACAACAAGGACTGCCTGATTGACAAGCGGCAGCGGAACCGGTGCCAGTACTGCC
GCTACCAGAAGTGCCTGGCCATGGGCATGAAGCGGGAAGCCGTGCAGGAGGAGCGGCAGCGTGGCAAGGA
CCGGAACGAGAATGAGGTGGAGTCGACCAGCAGCGCCAACGAGGACATGCCGGTGGAGAGGATCCTGGAG
GCTGAGCTGGCCGTGGAGCCCAAGACCGAGACCTACGTGGAGGCAAACATGGGGCTGAACCCCAGCTCGC
CGAACGACCCTGTCACCAACATTTGCCAAGCAGCCGACAAACAGCTTTTCACCCTGGTGGAGTGGGCCAA
GCGGATCCCACACTTCTCAGAGCTGCCCCTGGACGACCAGGTCATCCTGCTGCGGGCAGGCTGGAATGAG
CTGCTCATCGCCTCCTTCTCCCACCGCTCCATCGCCGTGAAGGACGGGATCCTCCTGGCCACCGGGCTGC
ACGTCCACCGGAACAGCGCCCACAGCGCAGGGGTGGGCGCCATCTTTGACAGGGTGCTGACGGAGCTTGT
GTCCAAGATGCGGGACATGCAGATGGACAAGACGGAGCTGGGCTGCCTGCGCGCCATCGTCCTCTTTAAC
CCTGACTCCAAGGGGCTCTCGAACCCGGCCGAGGTGGAGGCGCTGAGGGAGAAGGTCTATGCGTCCTTGG
AGGCCTACTGCAAGCACAAGTACCCAGAGCAGCCGGGAAGGTTCGCTAAGCTCTTGCTCCGCCTGCCGGC
TCTGCGCTCCATCGGGCTCAAATGCCTGGAACATCTCTTCTTCTTCAAGCTCATCGGGGACACACCCATT
GACACCTTCCTTATGGAGATGCTGGAGGCGCCGCACCAAATGACTTAGTTCGAAATGACCGACCAAGCGA
CGCCCAACCTGCCATCACGAGATTTCGATTCCACCGCCGCCTTCTATGAAAGGTTGGGCTTCGGAATCGT
TTTCCGGGACGCCGGCTGGATGATCCTCCAGCGCGGGGATCTCATGCTGGAGTTCTTCGCCCACCCCAAC
TTGTTTATTGCAGCTTATAATGGTTACAAATAAAGCAATAGCATCACAAATTTCACAAATAAAGCATTTT
TTTCACTGCATTCTAGTTGTGGTTTGTCCAAACTCATCAATGTATCTTATCATGTCTGTATACCGTCGAC
CTCTAGCTAGAGCTTGGCGTAATCATGGTCATAGCTGTTTCCTGTGTGAAATTGTTATCCGCTCACAATT
CCACACAACATACGAGCCGGAAGCATAAAGTGTAAAGCCTGGGGTGCCTAATGAGTGAGCTAACTCACAT
TAATTGCGTTGCGCTCACTGCCCGCTTTCCAGTCGGGAAACCTGTCGTGCCAGCTGCATTAATGAATCGG
CCAACGCGCGGGGAGAGGCGGTTTGCGTATTGGGCGCTCTTCCGCTTCCTCGCTCACTGACTCGCTGCGC
TCGGTCGTTCGGCTGCGGCGAGCGGTATCAGCTCACTCAAAGGCGGTAATACGGTTATCCACAGAATCAG
GGGATAACGCAGGAAAGAACATGTGAGCAAAAGGCCAGCAAAAGGCCAGGAACCGTAAAAAGGCCGCGTT
GCTGGCGTTTTTCCATAGGCTCCGCCCCCCTGACGAGCATCACAAAAATCGACGCTCAAGTCAGAGGTGG
CGAAACCCGACAGGACTATAAAGATACCAGGCGTTTCCCCCTGGAAGCTCCCTCGTGCGCTCTCCTGTTC
CGACCCTGCCGCTTACCGGATACCTGTCCGCCTTTCTCCCTTCGGGAAGCGTGGCGCTTTCTCATAGCTC
ACGCTGTAGGTATCTCAGTTCGGTGTAGGTCGTTCGCTCCAAGCTGGGCTGTGTGCACGAACCCCCCGTT
CAGCCCGACCGCTGCGCCTTATCCGGTAACTATCGTCTTGAGTCCAACCCGGTAAGACACGACTTATCGC
CACTGGCAGCAGCCACTGGTAACAGGATTAGCAGAGCGAGGTATGTAGGCGGTGCTACAGAGTTCTTGAA
GTGGTGGCCTAACTACGGCTACACTAGAAGAACAGTATTTGGTATCTGCGCTCTGCTGAAGCCAGTTACC
TTCGGAAAAAGAGTTGGTAGCTCTTGATCCGGCAAACAAACCACCGCTGGTAGCGGTGGTTTTTTTGTTT
GCAAGCAGCAGATTACGCGCAGAAAAAAAGGATCTCAAGAAGATCCTTTGATCTTTTCTACGGGGTCTGA
CGCTCAGTGGAACGAAAACTCACGTTAAGGGATTTTGGTCATGAGATTATCAAAAAGGATCTTCACCTAG
ATCCTTTTAAATTAAAAATGAAGTTTTAAATCAATCTAAAGTATATATGAGTAAACTTGGTCTGACAGTT
ACCAATGCTTAATCAGTGAGGCACCTATCTCAGCGATCTGTCTATTTCGTTCATCCATAGTTGCCTGACT
CCCCGTCGTGTAGATAACTACGATACGGGAGGGCTTACCATCTGGCCCCAGTGCTGCAATGATACCGCGA
GACCCACGCTCACCGGCTCCAGATTTATCAGCAATAAACCAGCCAGCCGGAAGGGCCGAGCGCAGAAGTG
GTCCTGCAACTTTATCCGCCTCCATCCAGTCTATTAATTGTTGCCGGGAAGCTAGAGTAAGTAGTTCGCC
AGTTAATAGTTTGCGCAACGTTGTTGCCATTGCTACAGGCATCGTGGTGTCACGCTCGTCGTTTGGTATG
GCTTCATTCAGCTCCGGTTCCCAACGATCAAGGCGAGTTACATGATCCCCCATGTTGTGCAAAAAAGCGG
TTAGCTCCTTCGGTCCTCCGATCGTTGTCAGAAGTAAGTTGGCCGCAGTGTTATCACTCATGGTTATGGC
AGCACTGCATAATTCTCTTACTGTCATGCCATCCGTAAGATGCTTTTCTGTGACTGGTGAGTACTCAACC
AAGTCATTCTGAGAATAGTGTATGCGGCGACCGAGTTGCTCTTGCCCGGCGTCAATACGGGATAATACCG
CGCCACATAGCAGAACTTTAAAAGTGCTCATCATTGGAAAACGTTCTTCGGGGCGAAAACTCTCAAGGAT
CTTACCGCTGTTGAGATCCAGTTCGATGTAACCCACTCGTGCACCCAACTGATCTTCAGCATCTTTTACT
TTCACCAGCGTTTCTGGGTGAGCAAAAACAGGAAGGCAAAATGCCGCAAAAAAGGGAATAAGGGCGACAC
GGAAATGTTGAATACTCATACTCTTCCTTTTTCAATATTATTGAAGCATTTATCAGGGTTATTGTCTCAT
GAGCGGATACATATTTGAATGTATTTAGAAAAATAAACAAATAGGGGTTCCGCGCACATTTCCCCGAAAA
GTGCCACCTGACGTC
